Addgene plasmid #76377: ERBB2 gRNA (BRDN0001148673)
Purpose: 3rd generation lentiviral gRNA plasmid targeting human ERBB2
Depositing lab: John Doench & David Root. Depositing organization: Broad Institute. Publication: Optimized sgRNA design to maximize activity and minimize off-target effects of CRISPR-Cas9. Doench JG, Fusi N, Sullender M, Hegde M, Vaimberg EW, Donovan KF, Smith I, Tothova Z, Wilen C, Orchard R, Virgin HW, Listgarten J, Root DE. Nat Biotechnol. 2016 Jan 18. doi: 10.1038/nbt.3437. PubMed 26780180.
Backbone
  Vector backbone: lentiGuide-Puro
  Backbone manufacturer: Zhang Lab (Addgene plasmid # 52963)
  Vector type: Mammalian Expression, Lentiviral, CRISPR
  Selectable markers: Puromycin
Growth in bacteria
  Bacterial resistance: Ampicillin, 100 μg/mL
  Growth temperature: 37°C
  Growth strain: DH5alpha
  Copy number: High Copy
Gene/Insert
  Gene/Insert name: ERBB2 (alt names: ERBB2; NM_001005862.2)
  gRNA/shRNA sequence: TTGGGATCCTCATCAAGCGA
  Species: H. sapiens (human)
  Entrez Gene: ERBB2 (a.k.a. CD340, HER-2, HER-2/neu, HER2, MLN 19, MLN-19, NEU, NGL, TKR1, VSCN2, c-ERB-2, c-ERB2, p185(erbB2))
  Promoter: hU6
  Cloning method: Unknown
  Sequencing primers: 5′ U6-F; 3′ pS2-R
Terms and licenses: Academic/Nonprofit Terms; Industry Terms: Not Available to Industry
Depositor comments: The gRNA was designed to target the following Genbank reference sequence(s): NM_001005862.2,NM_001289936.1,NM_001289937.1,NM_004448.3. Note that this plasmid does NOT contain Cas9. It should be used in conjunction with lentiCas9-Blast (Addgene #52962) or otherwise with cell lines already expressing Cas9. Browse the full kinome gRNA library at http://www.addgene.org/pooled-library/broadgpp-human-kinome/ or visit http://www.broadinstitute.org/rnai/public/ for detailed protocols and information.
How to cite: ERBB2 gRNA (BRDN0001148673) was a gift from John Doench & David Root (Addgene plasmid # 76377 ; http://n2t.net/addgene:76377 ; RRID:Addgene_76377)
