[The description below was written by a language model from this plasmid's Addgene catalogue record and pLannotate feature annotations shown in this document.]
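Description:
ERBB2 gRNA (BRDN0001148673) is a third-generation lentiviral guide RNA plasmid built on the lentiGuide-Puro backbone and designed to direct Streptococcus pyogenes Cas9 to the human ERBB2 (HER2/neu) gene. In bacteria it is maintained as a high-copy plasmid through a ColE1/pUC-type origin and selected with ampicillin via the β-lactamase gene. The backbone also carries an f1 origin, an SV40 origin and remnants of a lac/T7/T3 cloning region.

The lentiviral cassette begins with an RSV promoter fused to a truncated HIV-1 5' LTR, which makes genomic RNA production Tat-independent. This is followed by the Ψ packaging signal with a partial gag sequence and the Rev response element for nuclear export of the viral transcript. Downstream, a human U6 RNA polymerase III promoter drives the 20-nucleotide ERBB2-targeting spacer joined to the Cas9 gRNA scaffold. A cPPT/CTS element, which aids nuclear import of the reverse-transcribed genome, follows. A separate EF-1α core promoter with its intron A then expresses puromycin N-acetyltransferase, allowing selection of transduced mammalian cells. A WPRE enhances transcript expression, and the ΔU3 self-inactivating 3' LTR silences LTR promoter activity after integration.

The plasmid does not encode Cas9, so it must be paired with a separate Cas9 vector such as lentiCas9-Blast or used in cells that already express Cas9. The guide was designed against several ERBB2 reference transcripts and belongs to a human kinome gRNA collection, produced alongside work on optimised sgRNA design for higher activity and fewer off-target effects. The plasmid is typically used for knockout of ERBB2 in human cells.
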