Features (pLannotate 1.2.2; 29 found; start..end, strand, type, name):
     14..80      +  CDS            small t antigen (fragment): SV40 (simian virus 40) small t antigen
    106..317     +  promoter       EF-1α core promoter: core promoter for human elongation factor EF-1α
    318..1256    +  intron         EF-1α intron A: intron upstream of the start codon of human EF-1α
   1278..1877    +  CDS            PuroR (fragment): puromycin N-acetyltransferase; pac from Streptomyces; confers resistance to puromycin
   1893..2481    +  misc_feature   WPRE: woodchuck hepatitis virus posttranscriptional regulatory element
   2532..2551    +  misc_feature   cPPT/CTS (fragment): central polypurine tract and central termination sequence of HIV-1
   2553..2786    +  LTR            3' LTR (ΔU3): self-inactivating 3' long terminal repeat (LTR) from HIV-1
   2864..2985    +  polyA_signal   SV40 poly(A) signal: SV40 polyadenylation signal
   3025..3160    +  rep_origin     SV40 ori: SV40 origin of replication
   3181..3199    -  promoter       T7 promoter: promoter for bacteriophage T7 RNA polymerase
   3207..3362    +  CDS            lacZα (fragment): LacZα fragment of β-galactosidase; lacZ fragment
   3367..3795    +  rep_origin     f1 ori (sequence partly withheld): f1 bacteriophage origin of replication; arrow indicates direction of (+) strand synthesis
   3848..3952    +  promoter       AmpR promoter: bla
   3953..4813    +  CDS            AmpR: β-lactamase; bla; confers resistance to ampicillin, carbenicillin, and related antibiotics
   4984..5572    +  rep_origin     ori: high-copy-number ColE1/pMB1/pBR322/pUC origin of replication
   5755..5847    +  CDS            lacI (fragment): lac repressor; lacI; The lac repressor binds to the lac operator to inhibit transcription in E. coli. This inhibition can be relieved by adding lactose or isopropyl-β-D-thiogalactopyranoside (IPTG).
   5860..5881    +  protein_bind   CAP binding site: CAP binding activates transcription in the presence of cAMP. E. coli catabolite activator protein
   5896..5926    +  promoter       lac promoter: promoter for the E. coli lac operon
   5934..5950    +  protein_bind   lac operator: The lac repressor binds to the lac operator to inhibit transcription in E. coli. This inhibition can be relieved by adding lactose or isopropyl-β-D-thiogalactopyranoside (IPTG). lac repressor encoded by lacI
   5995..6013    +  promoter       T3 promoter: promoter for bacteriophage T3 RNA polymerase
   6041..6267    +  promoter       RSV promoter: Rous sarcoma virus enhancer/promoter
   6268..6448    +  LTR            5' LTR (truncated): truncated 5' long terminal repeat (LTR) from HIV-1
   6495..6620    +  misc_feature   HIV-1 Ψ: packaging signal of human immunodeficiency virus type 1
   6604..6967    +  CDS            HIV-1 gag (fragment): gag protein from human immunodeficiency virus 1; gag
   7113..7346    +  misc_feature   RRE: The Rev response element (RRE) of HIV-1 allows for Rev-dependent mRNA export from the nucleus to the cytoplasm.
   7723..7749    +  CDS            Rev (fragment): human immunodeficiency virus 1 (HIV-1) Rev protein; rev; enhances nuclear export of unspliced and incompletely spliced viral mRNAs
   7753..7993    +  promoter       U6 promoter: RNA polymerase III promoter for human U6 snRNA
   8023..8098    +  misc_RNA       gRNA scaffold: guide RNA scaffold for the Streptococcus pyogenes CRISPR/Cas9 system
   8154..8271    +  misc_feature   cPPT/CTS: central polypurine tract and central termination sequence of HIV-1
>Addgene plasmid #76377 | ERBB2 gRNA (BRDN0001148673) | addgene full sequence | sequence record 185722 | Addgene Assembled Sequence
CCCGGGTGCAAAGATGGATAAAGTTTTAAACAGAGAGGAATCTTTGCAGCTAATGGACCTTCTAGGTCTT
GAAAGGAGTGGGAATTGGCTCCGGTGCCCGTCAGTGGGCAGAGCGCACATCGCCCACAGTCCCCGAGAAG
TTGGGGGGAGGGGTCGGCAATTGATCCGGTGCCTAGAGAAGGTGGCGCGGGGTAAACTGGGAAAGTGATG
TCGTGTACTGGCTCCGCCTTTTTCCCGAGGGTGGGGGAGAACCGTATATAAGTGCAGTAGTCGCCGTGAA
CGTTCTTTTTCGCAACGGGTTTGCCGCCAGAACACAGGTAAGTGCCGTGTGTGGTTCCCGCGGGCCTGGC
CTCTTTACGGGTTATGGCCCTTGCGTGCCTTGAATTACTTCCACCTGGCTGCAGTACGTGATTCTTGATC
CCGAGCTTCGGGTTGGAAGTGGGTGGGAGAGTTCGAGGCCTTGCGCTTAAGGAGCCCCTTCGCCTCGTGC
TTGAGTTGAGGCCTGGCCTGGGCGCTGGGGCCGCCGCGTGCGAATCTGGTGGCACCTTCGCGCCTGTCTC
GCTGCTTTCGATAAGTCTCTAGCCATTTAAAATTTTTGATGACCTGCTGCGACGCTTTTTTTCTGGCAAG
ATAGTCTTGTAAATGCGGGCCAAGATCTGCACACTGGTATTTCGGTTTTTGGGGCCGCGGGCGGCGACGG
GGCCCGTGCGTCCCAGCGCACATGTTCGGCGAGGCGGGGCCTGCGAGCGCGGCCACCGAGAATCGGACGG
GGGTAGTCTCAAGCTGGCCGGCCTGCTCTGGTGCCTGGCCTCGCGCCGCCGTGTATCGCCCCGCCCTGGG
CGGCAAGGCTGGCCCGGTCGGCACCAGTTGCGTGAGCGGAAAGATGGCCGCTTCCCGGCCCTGCTGCAGG
GAGCTCAAAATGGAGGACGCGGCGCTCGGGAGAGCGGGCGGGTGAGTCACCCACACAAAGGAAAAGGGCC
TTTCCGTCCTCAGCCGTCGCTTCATGTGACTCCACGGAGTACCGGGCGCCGTCCAGGCACCTCGATTAGT
TCTCGAGCTTTTGGAGTACGTCGTCTTTAGGTTGGGGGGAGGGGTTTTATGCGATGGAGTTTCCCCACAC
TGAGTGGGTGGAGACTGAAGTTAGGCCAGCTTGGCACTTGATGTAATTCTCCTTGGAATTTGCCCTTTTT
GAGTTTGGATCTTGGTTCATTCTCAAGCCTCAGACAGTGGTTCAAAGTTTTTTTCTTCCATTTCAGGTGT
CGTGACGTACGGCCACCATGACCGAGTACAAGCCCACGGTGCGCCTCGCCACCCGCGACGACGTCCCCAG
GGCCGTACGCACCCTCGCCGCCGCGTTCGCCGACTACCCCGCCACGCGCCACACCGTCGATCCGGACCGC
CACATCGAGCGGGTCACCGAGCTGCAAGAACTCTTCCTCACGCGCGTCGGGCTCGACATCGGCAAGGTGT
GGGTCGCGGACGACGGCGCCGCCGTGGCGGTCTGGACCACGCCGGAGAGCGTCGAAGCGGGGGCGGTGTT
CGCCGAGATCGGCCCGCGCATGGCCGAGTTGAGCGGTTCCCGGCTGGCCGCGCAGCAACAGATGGAAGGC
CTCCTGGCGCCGCACCGGCCCAAGGAGCCCGCGTGGTTCCTGGCCACCGTCGGAGTCTCGCCCGACCACC
AGGGCAAGGGTCTGGGCAGCGCCGTCGTGCTCCCCGGAGTGGAGGCGGCCGAGCGCGCCGGGGTGCCCGC
CTTCCTGGAGACCTCCGCGCCCCGCAACCTCCCCTTCTACGAGCGGCTCGGCTTCACCGTCACCGCCGAC
GTCGAGGTGCCCGAAGGACCGCGCACCTGGTGCATGACCCGCAAGCCCGGTGCCTGAACGCGTTAAGTCG
ACAATCAACCTCTGGATTACAAAATTTGTGAAAGATTGACTGGTATTCTTAACTATGTTGCTCCTTTTAC
GCTATGTGGATACGCTGCTTTAATGCCTTTGTATCATGCTATTGCTTCCCGTATGGCTTTCATTTTCTCC
TCCTTGTATAAATCCTGGTTGCTGTCTCTTTATGAGGAGTTGTGGCCCGTTGTCAGGCAACGTGGCGTGG
TGTGCACTGTGTTTGCTGACGCAACCCCCACTGGTTGGGGCATTGCCACCACCTGTCAGCTCCTTTCCGG
GACTTTCGCTTTCCCCCTCCCTATTGCCACGGCGGAACTCATCGCCGCCTGCCTTGCCCGCTGCTGGACA
GGGGCTCGGCTGTTGGGCACTGACAATTCCGTGGTGTTGTCGGGGAAATCATCGTCCTTTCCTTGGCTGC
TCGCCTGTGTTGCCACCTGGATTCTGCGCGGGACGTCCTTCTGCTACGTCCCTTCGGCCCTCAATCCAGC
GGACCTTCCTTCCCGCGGCCTGCTGCCGGCTCTGCGGCCTCTTCCGCGTCTTCGCCTTCGCCCTCAGACG
AGTCGGATCTCCCTTTGGGCCGCCTCCCCGCGTCGACTTTAAGACCAATGACTTACAAGGCAGCTGTAGA
TCTTAGCCACTTTTTAAAAGAAAAGGGGGGACTGGAAGGGCTAATTCACTCCCAACGAAGACAAGATCTG
CTTTTTGCTTGTACTGGGTCTCTCTGGTTAGACCAGATCTGAGCCTGGGAGCTCTCTGGCTAACTAGGGA
ACCCACTGCTTAAGCCTCAATAAAGCTTGCCTTGAGTGCTTCAAGTAGTGTGTGCCCGTCTGTTGTGTGA
CTCTGGTAACTAGAGATCCCTCAGACCCTTTTAGTCAGTGTGGAAAATCTCTAGCAGTACGTATAGTAGT
TCATGTCATCTTATTATTCAGTATTTATAACTTGCAAAGAAATGAATATCAGAGAGTGAGAGGAACTTGT
TTATTGCAGCTTATAATGGTTACAAATAAAGCAATAGCATCACAAATTTCACAAATAAAGCATTTTTTTC
ACTGCATTCTAGTTGTGGTTTGTCCAAACTCATCAATGTATCTTATCATGTCTGGCTCTAGCTATCCCGC
CCCTAACTCCGCCCATCCCGCCCCTAACTCCGCCCAGTTCCGCCCATTCTCCGCCCCATGGCTGACTAAT
TTTTTTTATTTATGCAGAGGCCGAGGCCGCCTCGGCCTCTGAGCTATTCCAGAAGTAGTGAGGAGGCTTT
TTTGGAGGCCTAGGGACGTACCCAATTCGCCCTATAGTGAGTCGTATTACGCGCGCTCACTGGCCGTCGT
TTTACAACGTCGTGACTGGGAAAACCCTGGCGTTACCCAACTTAATCGCCTTGCAGCACATCCCCCTTTC
GCCAGCTGGCGTAATAGCGAAGAGGCCCGCACCGATCGCCCTTCCCAACAGTTGCGCAGCCTGAATGGCG
AATGGG
[124 nt withheld, positions 3367-3490]
C
[91 nt withheld, positions 3492-3582]
A
[49 nt withheld, positions 3584-3632]
CCTTTGACGTTGGAGTCCACGTTCTTT
[37 nt withheld, positions 3660-3696]
ACCCTATCTCGGTCTATTCTTTTGATTTATAAGGGATTTTGCCGATTTCGGCCTATTGGTTAAAAAATGA
GCTGATTTAACAAAAATTTAACGCGAATTTTAACAAAATATTAACGCTTACAATTTAGGTGGCACTTTTC
GGGGAAATGTGCGCGGAACCCCTATTTGTTTATTTTTCTAAATACATTCAAATATGTATCCGCTCATGAG
ACAATAACCCTGATAAATGCTTCAATAATATTGAAAAAGGAAGAGTATGAGTATTCAACATTTCCGTGTC
GCCCTTATTCCCTTTTTTGCGGCATTTTGCCTTCCTGTTTTTGCTCACCCAGAAACGCTGGTGAAAGTAA
AAGATGCTGAAGATCAGTTGGGTGCACGAGTGGGTTACATCGAACTGGATCTCAACAGCGGTAAGATCCT
TGAGAGTTTTCGCCCCGAAGAACGTTTTCCAATGATGAGCACTTTTAAAGTTCTGCTATGTGGCGCGGTA
TTATCCCGTATTGACGCCGGGCAAGAGCAACTCGGTCGCCGCATACACTATTCTCAGAATGACTTGGTTG
AGTACTCACCAGTCACAGAAAAGCATCTTACGGATGGCATGACAGTAAGAGAATTATGCAGTGCTGCCAT
AACCATGAGTGATAACACTGCGGCCAACTTACTTCTGACAACGATCGGAGGACCGAAGGAGCTAACCGCT
TTTTTGCACAACATGGGGGATCATGTAACTCGCCTTGATCGTTGGGAACCGGAGCTGAATGAAGCCATAC
CAAACGACGAGCGTGACACCACGATGCCTGTAGCAATGGCAACAACGTTGCGCAAACTATTAACTGGCGA
ACTACTTACTCTAGCTTCCCGGCAACAATTAATAGACTGGATGGAGGCGGATAAAGTTGCAGGACCACTT
CTGCGCTCGGCCCTTCCGGCTGGCTGGTTTATTGCTGATAAATCTGGAGCCGGTGAGCGTGGGTCTCGCG
GTATCATTGCAGCACTGGGGCCAGATGGTAAGCCCTCCCGTATCGTAGTTATCTACACGACGGGGAGTCA
GGCAACTATGGATGAACGAAATAGACAGATCGCTGAGATAGGTGCCTCACTGATTAAGCATTGGTAACTG
TCAGACCAAGTTTACTCATATATACTTTAGATTGATTTAAAACTTCATTTTTAATTTAAAAGGATCTAGG
TGAAGATCCTTTTTGATAATCTCATGACCAAAATCCCTTAACGTGAGTTTTCGTTCCACTGAGCGTCAGA
CCCCGTAGAAAAGATCAAAGGATCTTCTTGAGATCCTTTTTTTCTGCGCGTAATCTGCTGCTTGCAAACA
AAAAAACCACCGCTACCAGCGGTGGTTTGTTTGCCGGATCAAGAGCTACCAACTCTTTTTCCGAAGGTAA
CTGGCTTCAGCAGAGCGCAGATACCAAATACTGTTCTTCTAGTGTAGCCGTAGTTAGGCCACCACTTCAA
GAACTCTGTAGCACCGCCTACATACCTCGCTCTGCTAATCCTGTTACCAGTGGCTGCTGCCAGTGGCGAT
AAGTCGTGTCTTACCGGGTTGGACTCAAGACGATAGTTACCGGATAAGGCGCAGCGGTCGGGCTGAACGG
GGGGTTCGTGCACACAGCCCAGCTTGGAGCGAACGACCTACACCGAACTGAGATACCTACAGCGTGAGCT
ATGAGAAAGCGCCACGCTTCCCGAAGGGAGAAAGGCGGACAGGTATCCGGTAAGCGGCAGGGTCGGAACA
GGAGAGCGCACGAGGGAGCTTCCAGGGGGAAACGCCTGGTATCTTTATAGTCCTGTCGGGTTTCGCCACC
TCTGACTTGAGCGTCGATTTTTGTGATGCTCGTCAGGGGGGCGGAGCCTATGGAAAAACGCCAGCAACGC
GGCCTTTTTACGGTTCCTGGCCTTTTGCTGGCCTTTTGCTCACATGTTCTTTCCTGCGTTATCCCCTGAT
TCTGTGGATAACCGTATTACCGCCTTTGAGTGAGCTGATACCGCTCGCCGCAGCCGAACGACCGAGCGCA
GCGAGTCAGTGAGCGAGGAAGCGGAAGAGCGCCCAATACGCAAACCGCCTCTCCCCGCGCGTTGGCCGAT
TCATTAATGCAGCTGGCACGACAGGTTTCCCGACTGGAAAGCGGGCAGTGAGCGCAACGCAATTAATGTG
AGTTAGCTCACTCATTAGGCACCCCAGGCTTTACACTTTATGCTTCCGGCTCGTATGTTGTGTGGAATTG
TGAGCGGATAACAATTTCACACAGGAAACAGCTATGACCATGATTACGCCAAGCGCGCAATTAACCCTCA
CTAAAGGGAACAAAAGCTGGAGCTGCAAGCTTAATGTAGTCTTATGCAATACTCTTGTAGTCTTGCAACA
TGGTAACGATGAGTTAGCAACATGCCTTACAAGGAGAGAAAAAGCACCGTGCATGCCGATTGGTGGAAGT
AAGGTGGTACGATCGTGCCTTATTAGGAAGGCAACAGACGGGTCTGACATGGATTGGACGAACCACTGAA
TTGCCGCATTGCAGAGATATTGTATTTAAGTGCCTAGCTCGATACATAAACGGGTCTCTCTGGTTAGACC
AGATCTGAGCCTGGGAGCTCTCTGGCTAACTAGGGAACCCACTGCTTAAGCCTCAATAAAGCTTGCCTTG
AGTGCTTCAAGTAGTGTGTGCCCGTCTGTTGTGTGACTCTGGTAACTAGAGATCCCTCAGACCCTTTTAG
TCAGTGTGGAAAATCTCTAGCAGTGGCGCCCGAACAGGGACTTGAAAGCGAAAGGGAAACCAGAGGAGCT
CTCTCGACGCAGGACTCGGCTTGCTGAAGCGCGCACGGCAAGAGGCGAGGGGCGGCGACTGGTGAGTACG
CCAAAAATTTTGACTAGCGGAGGCTAGAAGGAGAGAGATGGGTGCGAGAGCGTCAGTATTAAGCGGGGGA
GAATTAGATCGCGATGGGAAAAAATTCGGTTAAGGCCAGGGGGAAAGAAAAAATATAAATTAAAACATAT
AGTATGGGCAAGCAGGGAGCTAGAACGATTCGCAGTTAATCCTGGCCTGTTAGAAACATCAGAAGGCTGT
AGACAAATACTGGGACAGCTACAACCATCCCTTCAGACAGGATCAGAAGAACTTAGATCATTATATAATA
CAGTAGCAACCCTCTATTGTGTGCATCAAAGGATAGAGATAAAAGACACCAAGGAAGCTTTAGACAAGAT
AGAGGAAGAGCAAAACAAAAGTAAGACCACCGCACAGCAAGCGGCCGCTGATCTTCAGACCTGGAGGAGG
AGATATGAGGGACAATTGGAGAAGTGAATTATATAAATATAAAGTAGTAAAAATTGAACCATTAGGAGTA
GCACCCACCAAGGCAAAGAGAAGAGTGGTGCAGAGAGAAAAAAGAGCAGTGGGAATAGGAGCTTTGTTCC
TTGGGTTCTTGGGAGCAGCAGGAAGCACTATGGGCGCAGCGTCAATGACGCTGACGGTACAGGCCAGACA
ATTATTGTCTGGTATAGTGCAGCAGCAGAACAATTTGCTGAGGGCTATTGAGGCGCAACAGCATCTGTTG
CAACTCACAGTCTGGGGCATCAAGCAGCTCCAGGCAAGAATCCTGGCTGTGGAAAGATACCTAAAGGATC
AACAGCTCCTGGGGATTTGGGGTTGCTCTGGAAAACTCATTTGCACCACTGCTGTGCCTTGGAATGCTAG
TTGGAGTAATAAATCTCTGGAACAGATTTGGAATCACACGACCTGGATGGAGTGGGACAGAGAAATTAAC
AATTACACAAGCTTAATACACTCCTTAATTGAAGAATCGCAAAACCAGCAAGAAAAGAATGAACAAGAAT
TATTGGAATTAGATAAATGGGCAAGTTTGTGGAATTGGTTTAACATAACAAATTGGCTGTGGTATATAAA
ATTATTCATAATGATAGTAGGAGGCTTGGTAGGTTTAAGAATAGTTTTTGCTGTACTTTCTATAGTGAAT
AGAGTTAGGCAGGGATATTCACCATTATCGTTTCAGACCCACCTCCCAACCCCGAGGGGACCCAGAGAGG
GCCTATTTCCCATGATTCCTTCATATTTGCATATACGATACAAGGCTGTTAGAGAGATAATTAGAATTAA
TTTGACTGTAAACACAAAGATATTAGTACAAAATACGTGACGTAGAAAGTAATAATTTCTTGGGTAGTTT
GCAGTTTTAAAATTATGTTTTAAAATGGACTATCATATGCTTACCGTAACTTGAAAGTATTTCGATTTCT
TGGCTTTATATATCTTGTGGAAAGGACGAAACACCGTTGGGATCCTCATCAAGCGAGTTTTAGAGCTAGA
AATAGCAAGTTAAAATAAGGCTAGTCCGTTATCAACTTGAAAAAGTGGCACCGAGTCGGTGCTTTTTTAA
GCTTGGCGTAACTAGATCTTGAGACAAATGGCAGTATTCATCCACAATTTTAAAAGAAAAGGGGGGATTG
GGGGGTACAGTGCAGGGGAAAGAATAGTAGACATAATAGCAACAGACATACAAACTAAAGAATTACAAAA
ACAAATTACAAAAATTCAAAATTTTCGGGTTTATTACAGGGACAGCAGAGATCCACTTTGGCGCCGGCTC
GAGGGGG
