>Addgene plasmid #76377 | ERBB2 gRNA (BRDN0001148673) | depositor partial sequence | sequence record 143837 | Target Sequence
TTGGGATCCTCATCAAGCGA
