>Addgene plasmid #76377 | ERBB2 gRNA (BRDN0001148673) | addgene partial sequence | sequence record 185721 | hU6-F
TAGAAAGTAATAATTTCTTGGGTAGTTTGCAGTTTTAAAATTATGTTTTAAAATGGACTATCATATGCTT
ACCGTAACTTGAAAGTATTTCGATTTCTTGGCTTTATATATCTTGTGGAAAGGACGAAACACCGTTGGGA
TCCTCATCAAGCGAGTTTTAGAGCTAGAAATAGCAAGTTAAAATAAGGCTAGTCCGTTATCAACTTGAAA
AAGTGGCACCGAGTCGGTGCTTTTTTAAGCTTGGCGTAACTAGATCTTGAGACAAATGGCAGTATTCATC
CACAATTTTAAAAGAAAAGGGGGGATTGGGGGGTACAGTGCAGGGGAAAGAATAGTAGACATAATAGCAA
CAGACATACAAACTAAAGAATTACAAAAACAAATTACAAAAATTCAAAATTTTCGGGTTTATTACAGGGA
CAGCAGAGATCCACTTTGGCGCCGGCTCGAGGGGGCCCGGGTGCAAAGATGGATAAAGTTTTAAACAGAG
AGGAATCTTTGCAGCTAATGGACCTTCTAGGTCTTGAAAGGAGTGGGAATTGGCTCCGGTGCCCGTCAGT
GGGCAGAGCG
